>Addgene plasmid #105342 | pJOG418 | addgene full sequence | sequence record 204899 | Addgene NGS Result
CGGTGCGGGCCTCTTCGCTATTACGCCAGATCCTTTTGTTGTTTCCGGGTGTACAATATGGACTTCCTCT
TTTCTGGCAACCAAACCCATACATCGGGATTCCTATAATACCTTCGTTGGACTCCCTAACATGTAGGTGG
CGGAGGGGAGATATACAATAGAACAGATACCAGACAAGACATAATGGGCTAAACAAGACTACACCAATTA
CACTGCCTCATTGATGGTGGTACATAACGAACTAATACTGTAGCCCTAGACTTGATAGCCATCATCATAT
CGAAGTTTCACTACCCTTTTTCCATTTGCCATCTATTGAAGTAATAATAGGCGCATGCAACTTCTTTTCT
TTTTTTTTCTTTTCTCTCTCCCCCGTTGTTGTCTCACCATATCCGCAATGACAAAAAAATGATGGAAGAC
ACTAAAGGAAAAAATTAACGACAAAGACAGCACCAACAGATGTCGTTGTTCCAGAGCTGATGAGGGGTAT
CTCGAAGCACACGAAACTTTTTCCTTCCTTCATTCACGCACACTACTCTCTAATGAGCAACGGTATACGG
CCTTCCTTCCAGTTACTTGAATTTGAAATAAAAAAAAGTTTGCTGTCTTGCTATCAAGTATAAATAGACC
TGCAATTATTAATCTTTTGTTTCCTCGTCATTGTTCTCGTTCCCTTTCTTCCTTGTTTCTTTTTCTGCAC
AATATTTCAAGCTATACCAAGCATACAATCAACTCCAAGCTTGAAGCAAGCCTCCTGAAAGATGAAGCTA
CTGTCTTCTATCGAACAAGCATGCGATATTTGCCGACTTAAAAAGCTCAAGTGCTCCAAAGAAAAACCGA
AGTGCGCCAAGTGTCTGAAGAACAACTGGGAGTGTCGCTACTCTCCCAAAACCAAAAGGTCCCCGCTGAC
TAGGGCACATCTGACAGAAGTGGAATCAAGGCTAGAAAGACTGGAACAGCTATTTCTACTGATTTTTCCT
CGAGAAGACCTTGACATGATTTTGAAAATGGATTCTTTACAGGATATAAAAGCATTGTTAACAGGATTAT
TTGTACAAGATAATGTGAATAAAGATGCCGTCACAGATAGATTGGCTTCAGTGGAGACTGATATGCCTCT
AACATTGAGACAGCATAGAATAAGTGCGACATCATCATCGGAAGAGAGTAGTAACAAAGGTCAAAGACAG
TTGACTGTATCGCCGGAATTTGTAATACGACTCACTATAGGGCGAGCCGCCATCATGGAGGAGCAGAAGC
TGATCTCAGAGGAGGACCTGCATATGGCCATGGAGGCCGAATTAATGTGAGACCAGACGGTCACAGCTTG
TCTGTAAGCGGATGCCGGGAGCAGACAAGCCCGTCAGGGCGCGTCAGCGGGTGTTGGCGGGTGTCGGGGC
TGGCTTAACTATGCGGCATCAGAGCAGATTGTACTGAGAGTGCACCATATGCGGTGTGAAATACCGCACA
GATGCGTAAGGAGAAAATACCGCATCAGGCGCCATTCGCCATTCAGGCTGCGCAACTGTTGGGAAGGGCG
ATCGGTGCGGGCCTCTTCGCTATTACGCCAGCTGGCGAAAGGGGGATGTGCTGCAAGGCGATTAAGTTGG
GTAACGCCAGGGTTTTCCCAGTCACGACGTTGTAAAACGACGGCCAGTGAATTCGAGCTCGGTACCTCGC
GAATGCATCTAGATATCGGATCCCGGGCCCGTCGACTGCAGAGGCCTGCATGCAAGCTTGGCGTAATCAT
GGTCATAGCTGTTTCCTGTGTGAAATTGTTATCCGCTCACAATTCCACACAACATACGAGCCGGAAGCAT
AAAGTGTAAAGCCTGGGGTGCCTAATGAGTGAGCTAACTCACATTAATTGCGTTGCGCTCACTGCCCGCT
TTCCAGTCGGGAAACCTGTCGTGCCAGCGGTCTCAGCTTGATCCGTCGACCTGCAGCGGCCGCATAACTA
GCATAACCCCTTGGGGCCTCTAAACGGGTCTTGAGGGGTTTTTTGCGCGCTTGCAGCCAAGCTAATTCCG
GGCGAATTTCTTATGATTTATGATTTTTATTATTAAATAAGTTATAAAAAAAATAAGTGTATACAAATTT
TAAAGTGACTCTTAGGTTTTAAAACGAAAATTCTTATTCTTGAGTAACTCTTTCCTGTAGGTCAGGTTGC
TTTCTCAGGTATAGCATGAGGTCGCTCTTATTGACCACACCTCTACCGGCATGCAAGCTTGGCGTAATCA
TGGTCATAGCTGTTTCCTGTGTGAAATTGTTATCCGCTCACAATTCCACACAACATACGAGCCGGAAGCA
TAAAGTGTAAAGCCTGGGGTGCCTAATGAGTGAGCTAACTCACATTAATTGCGTTGCGCTCACTGCCCGC
TTTCCAGTCGGGAAACCTGTCGTGCCAGCTGCATTAATGAATCGGCCAACGCGCGGGGAGAGGCGGTTTG
CGTATTGGGCGCTCTTCCGCTTCCTCGCTCACTGACTCGCTGCGCTCGGTCGTTCGGCTGCGGCGAGCGG
TATCAGCTCACTCAAAGGCGGTAATACGGTTATCCACAGAATCAGGGGATAACGCAGGAAAGAACATGTG
AGCAAAAGGCCAGCAAAAGGCCAGGAACCGTAAAAAGGCCGCGTTGCTGGCGTTTTTCCATAGGCTCCGC
CCCCCTGACGAGCATCACAAAAATCGACGCTCAAGTCAGAGGTGGCGAAACCCGACAGGACTATAAAGAT
ACCAGGCGTTTCCCCCTGGAAGCTCCCTCGTGCGCTCTCCTGTTCCGACCCTGCCGCTTACCGGATACCT
GTCCGCCTTTCTCCCTTCGGGAAGCGTGGCGCTTTCTCATAGCTCACGCTGTAGGTATCTCAGTTCGGTG
TAGGTCGTTCGCTCCAAGCTGGGCTGTGTGCACGAACCCCCCGTTCAGCCCGACCGCTGCGCCTTATCCG
GTAACTATCGTCTTGAGTCCAACCCGGTAAGACACGACTTATCGCCACTGGCAGCAGCCACTGGTAACAG
GATTAGCAGAGCGAGGTATGTAGGCGGTGCTACAGAGTTCTTGAAGTGGTGGCCTAACTACGGCTACACT
AGAAGAACAGTATTTGGTATCTGCGCTCTGCTGAAGCCAGTTACCTTCGGAAAAAGAGTTGGTAGCTCTT
GATCCGGCAAACAAACCACCGCTGGTAGCGGTGGTTTTTTTGTTTGCAAGCAGCAGATTACGCGCAGAAA
AAAAGGATCTCAAGAAGATCCTTTGATCTTTTCTACGGGGTCTGACGCTCAGTGGAACGAAAACTCACGT
TAAGGGATTTTGGTCATGAGATTATCAAAAAGGATCTTCACCTAGATCCTTTTAAATTAAAAATGAAGTT
TTAAATCAATCTAAAGTATATATGAGTAACCTGAGGCTATGGCAGGGCCTGCCGCCCCGACGTTGGCTGC
GAGCCCTGGGCCTTCACCCGAACTTGGGGGGTGGGGTGGGGAAAAGGAAGAAACGCGGGCGTATTGGCCC
CAATGGAGTCTCGGTGGGGTTTGGCCCCAATGGAGTCTCGGTGGGGTAATTGGCCCCAATGGAGTCTCGG
TGGGGTATCGACAGAGTGCCAGCCCTGGGACCGAACCCCGCGTTTATGAACAAACGACCCAACACCGTGC
GTTTTATTCTGTCTTTTTATTGCCGTCATAGCGCGGGTTCCTTCCGGTATTGTCTCCTTCCGTGTTTCAG
TTAGCCTCCCCCTAGGGTGGGCGAAGAACTCCAGCATGAGATCCCCGCGCTGGAGGATCATCCAGCCGGC
GTCCCGGAAAACGATTCCGAAGCCCAACCTTTCATAGAAGGCGGCGGTGGAATCGAAATCTCGTGATGGC
AGGTTGGGCGTCGCTTGGTCGGTCATTTCGAACCCCAGAGTCCCGCTCAGAAGAACTCGTCAAGAAGGCG
ATAGAAGGCGATGCGCTGCGAATCGGGAGCGGCGATACCGTAAAGCACGAGGAAGCGGTCAGCCCATTCG
CCGCCAAGCTCTTCAGCAATATCACGGGTAGCCAACGCTATGTCCTGATAGCGGTCCGCCACACCCAGCC
GGCCACAGTCGATGAATCCAGAAAAGCGGCCATTTTCCACCATGATATTCGGCAAGCAGGCATCGCCATG
AGTCACGACGAGATCCTCGCCGTCGGGCATGCTCGCCTTGAGCCTGGCGAACAGTTCGGCTGGCGCGAGC
CCCTGATGCTCTTCGTCCAGATCATCCTGATCGACAAGACCGGCTTCCATCCGAGTACGTGCTCGCTCGA
TGCGATGTTTCGCTTGGTGGTCGAATGGGCAGGTAGCCGGATCAAGCGTATGCAGCCGCCGCATTGCATC
AGCCATGATGGATACTTTCTCGGCAGGAGCAAGGTGAGATGACAGGAGATCCTGCCCCGGCACTTCGCCC
AATAGCAGCCAGTCCCTTCCCGCTTCAGTGACAACGTCGAGCACAGCTGCGCAAGGAACGCCCGTCGTGG
CCAGCCACGATAGCCGCGCTGCCTCGTCTTGCAGTTCATTCAGGGCACCGGACAGGTCGGTCTTGACAAA
AAGAACCGGGCGCCCCTGCGCTGACAGCCGGAACACGGCGGCATCAGAGCAGCCGATTGTCTGTTGTGCC
CAGTCATAGCCGAATAGCCTCTCCACCCAAGCGGCCGGAGAACCTGCGTGCAATCCATCTTGTTCAATCA
TACTCTTCCTTTTTCAATATTATTGAAGCATTTATCAGGGTTATTGTCTCATGAGCGGATACATATTTGA
ATGTATTTAGAAAAATAAACAAATAGGGGTTCCGCGCACATTTCCCCGAAAAGTGCCACCTGAACGAAGC
ATCTGTGCTTCATTTTGTAGAACAAAAATGCAACGCGAGAGCGCTAATTTTTCAAACAAAGAATCTGAGC
TGCATTTTTACAGAACAGAAATGCAACGCGAAAGCGCTATTTTACCAACGAAGAATCTGTGCTTCATTTT
TGTAAAACAAAAATGCAACGCGAGAGCGCTAATTTTTCAAACAAAGAATCTGAGCTGCATTTTTACAGAA
CAGAAATGCAACGCGAGAGCGCTATTTTACCAACAAAGAATCTATACTTCTTTTTTGTTCTACAAAAATG
CATCCCGAGAGCGCTATTTTTCTAACAAAGCATCTTAGATTACTTTTTTTCTCCTTTGTGCGCTCTATAA
TGCAGTCTCTTGATAACTTTTTGCACTGTAGGTCCGTTAAGGTTAGAAGAAGGCTACTTTGGTGTCTATT
TTCTCTTCCATAAAAAAAGCCTGACTCCACTTCCCGCGTTTACTGATTACTAGCGAAGCTGCGGGTGCAT
TTTTTCAAGATAAAGGCATCCCCGATTATATTCTATACCGATGTGGATTGCGCATACTTTGTGAACAGAA
AGTGATAGCGTTGATGATTCTTCATTGGTCAGAAAATTATGAACGGTTTCTTCTATTTTGTCTCTATATA
CTACGTATAGGAAATGTTTACATTTTCGTATTGTTTTCGATTCACTCTATGAATAGTTCTTACTACAATT
TTTTTGTCTAAAGAGTAATACTAGAGATAAACATAAAAAATGTAGAGGTCGAGTTTAGATGCAAGTTCAA
GGAGCGAAAGGTGGATGGGTAGGTTATATAGGGATATAGCACAGAGATATATAGCAAAGAGATACTTTTG
AGCAATGTTTGTGGAAGCGGTATTCGCAATATTTTAGTAGCTCGTTACAGTCCGGTGCGTTTTTGGTTTT
TTGAAAGTGCGTCTTCAGAGCGCTTTTGGTTTTCAAAAGCGCTCTGAAGTTCCTATACTTTCTAGAGAAT
AGGAACTTCGGAATAGGAACTTCAAAGCGTTTCCGAAAACGAGCGCTTCCGAAAATGCAACGCGAGCTGC
GCACATACAGCTCACTGTTCACGTCGCACCTATATCTGCGTGTTGCCTGTATATATATATACATGAGAAG
AACGGCATAGTGCGTGTTTATGCTTAAATGCGTACTTATATGCGTCTATTTATGTAGGATGAAAGGTAGT
CTAGTACCTCCTGTGATATTATCCCATTCCATGCGGGGTATCGTATGCTTCCTTCAGCACTACCCTTTAG
CTGTTCTATATGCTGCCACTCCTCAATTGGATTAGTCTCATCCTTCAATGCTATCATTTCCTTTGATATT
GGATCATACTAAGAAACCATTATTATCATGACATTAACCTATAAAAATAGGCGTATCACGAGGCCCTTTC
GTCTCGCGCGTTTCGGTGATGACGGTGAAAACCTCTGACACATGCAGCTCCCGGAGACGGTCACAGCTTG
TCTGTAAGCGGATGCCGGGAGCAGACAAGCCCGTCAGGGCGCGTCAGCGGGTGTTGGCGGGTGTCGGGGC
TGGCTTAACTATGCGGCATCAGAGCAGATTGTACTGAGAGTGCACCATAGATCAACGACATTACTATATA
TATAATATAGGAAGCATTTAATAGAACAGCATCGTAATATATGTGTACTTTGCAGTTATGACGCCAGATG
GCAGTAGTGGAAGATATTCTTTATTGAAAAATAGCTTGTCACCTTACGTACAATCTTGATCCGGAGCTTT
TCTTTTTTTGCCGATTAAGAATTAATTCGGTCGAAAAAAGAAAAGGAGAGGGCCAAGAGGGAGGGCATTG
GTGACTATTGAGCACGTGAGTATACGTGATTAAGCACACAAAGGCAGCTTGGAGTATGTCTGTTATTAAT
TTCACAGGTAGTTCTGGTCCATTGGTGAAAGTTTGCGGCTTGCAGAGCACAGAGGCCGCAGAATGTGCTC
TAGATTCCGATGCTGACTTGCTGGGTATTATATGTGTGCCCAATAGAAAGAGAACAATTGACCCGGTTAT
TGCAAGGAAAATTTCAAGTCTTGTAAAAGCATATAAAAATAGTTCAGGCACTCCGAAATACTTGGTTGGC
GTGTTTCGTAATCAACCTAAGGAGGATGTTTTGGCTCTGGTCAATGATTACGGCATTGATATCGTCCAAC
TGCATGGAGATGAGTCGTGGCAAGAATACCAAGAGTTCCTCGGTTTGCCAGTTATTAAAAGACTCGTATT
TCCAAAAGACTGCAACATACTACTCAGTGCAGCTTCACAGAAACCTCATTCGTTTATTCCCTTGTTTGAT
TCAGAAGCAGGTGGGACAGGTGAACTTTTGGATTGGAACTCGATTTCTGACTGGGTTGGAAGGCAAGAGA
GCCCCGAAAGCTTACATTTTATGTTAGCTGGTGGACTGACGCCAGAAAATGTTGGTGATGCGCTTAGATT
AAATGGCGTTATTGGTGTTGATGTAAGCGGAGGTGTGGAGACAAATGGTGTAAAAGACTCTAACAAAATA
GCAAATTTCGTCAAAAATGCTAAGAAATAGGTTATTACTGAGTAGTATTTATTTAAGTATTGTTTGTGCA
CTTGCCGATCTATGCGGTGTGAAATACCGCACAGATGCGTAAGGAGAAAATACCGCATCAGGAAATTGTA
AGCGTTAATATTTTGTTAAAATTCGCGTTAAATTTTTGTTAAATCAGCTCATTTTTTAACCAATAGGCCG
AAATCGGCAAAATCCCTTATAAATCAAAAGAATAGACCGAGATAGGGT
[37 nt withheld, positions 7609-7645]
AAAGAACGTGGACTCCAACGTCAAAGG
[49 nt withheld, positions 7673-7721]
T
[91 nt withheld, positions 7723-7813]
G
[124 nt withheld, positions 7815-7938]
CCATTCGCCATTCAGGCTGCGCAACTGTTGGGAAGGGCGAT
Features (pLannotate 1.2.2; 29 found; start..end, strand, type, name):
    338..734     +  promoter       ADH1 promoter: S. cerevisiae ADH1; promoter for alcohol dehydrogenase 1
    762..1202    +  CDS            GAL4 DNA binding domain: DNA binding domain of the GAL4 transcriptional activator; Saccharomyces cerevisiae GAL4 (truncated)
   1213..1231    +  promoter       T7 promoter: promoter for bacteriophage T7 RNA polymerase
   1400..1499    +  misc_feature   bom (fragment): basis of mobility region from pBR322
   1505..1662    -  CDS            lacZα (fragment): LacZα fragment of β-galactosidase; lacZ fragment
   1776..1792    -  protein_bind   lac operator: The lac repressor binds to the lac operator to inhibit transcription in E. coli. This inhibition can be relieved by adding lactose or isopropyl-β-D-thiogalactopyranoside (IPTG). lac repressor encoded by lacI
   1800..1830    -  promoter       lac promoter: promoter for the E. coli lac operon
   1845..1866    -  protein_bind   CAP binding site: CAP binding activates transcription in the presence of cAMP. E. coli catabolite activator protein
   1879..1918    -  CDS            lacI (fragment): lac repressor; lacI; The lac repressor binds to the lac operator to inhibit transcription in E. coli. This inhibition can be relieved by adding lactose or isopropyl-β-D-thiogalactopyranoside (IPTG).
   1958..2005    +  terminator     T7 terminator: transcription terminator for bacteriophage T7 RNA polymerase
   2032..2219    +  terminator     ADH1 terminator: S. cerevisiae ADH1; transcription terminator for the S. cerevisiae alcohol dehydrogenase 1 (ADH1) gene
   2267..2283    -  protein_bind   lac operator: The lac repressor binds to the lac operator to inhibit transcription in E. coli. This inhibition can be relieved by adding lactose or isopropyl-β-D-thiogalactopyranoside (IPTG). lac repressor encoded by lacI
   2291..2321    -  promoter       lac promoter: promoter for the E. coli lac operon
   2336..2357    -  protein_bind   CAP binding site: CAP binding activates transcription in the presence of cAMP. E. coli catabolite activator protein
   2370..2462    -  CDS            lacI (fragment): lac repressor; lacI; The lac repressor binds to the lac operator to inhibit transcription in E. coli. This inhibition can be relieved by adding lactose or isopropyl-β-D-thiogalactopyranoside (IPTG).
   2645..3233    -  rep_origin     ori: high-copy-number ColE1/pMB1/pBR322/pUC origin of replication
   3455..3471    +  polyA_signal   bGH poly(A) signal (fragment): bovine growth hormone polyadenylation signal
   3618..3665    -  polyA_signal   HSV TK poly(A) signal: herpes simplex virus thymidine kinase polyadenylation signal (Cole and Stacy, 1985)
   3724..3876    -  CDS            ble (fragment): BLE_KLEPN - Experimental evidence at protein level: Swiss-Prot protein existence level 1. Binding protein with a strong affinity to the bleomycin family of antibiotics. Binds to CL990; an antimitotic-antibiotic compound. From Klebsiella pneumoniae.
   3897..4691    -  CDS            NeoR/KanR: aminoglycoside phosphotransferase from Tn5; aph(3')-II (or nptII); confers resistance to neomycin, kanamycin, and G418 (Geneticin®)
   4692..4796    -  promoter       AmpR promoter: bla
   4823..6165    -  rep_origin     2μ ori: yeast 2μ plasmid origin of replication
   6233..6268    +  CDS            rop (fragment): Rop protein, which maintains plasmids at low copy number; rop
   6370..6419    +  misc_feature   bom (fragment): basis of mobility region from pBR322
   6558..6705    +  promoter       TRP1 promoter: S. cerevisiae TRP1
   6706..7380    +  CDS            TRP1: phosphoribosylanthranilate isomerase, required for tryptophan biosynthesis; S. cerevisiae TRP1; yeast auxotrophic marker
   7431..7482    +  misc_feature   bom (fragment): basis of mobility region from pBR322
   7510..7938    -  rep_origin     f1 ori (sequence partly withheld): f1 bacteriophage origin of replication; arrow indicates direction of (+) strand synthesis
   7942..29      -  CDS            lacZα (fragment) (across the origin): LacZα fragment of β-galactosidase; lacZ fragment
