[The description below was written by a language model from this plasmid's Addgene catalogue record and pLannotate feature annotations shown in this document.]
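Description:
pJOG418 is an empty yeast two-hybrid "bait" vector derived from the Clontech pGBK backbone, deposited as part of a set of peripheral vectors for the plant Modular Cloning system. It is an E. coli/yeast shuttle plasmid of about 8 kb. In bacteria it replicates from a high-copy ColE1/pUC-type origin and is selected with kanamycin through a Tn5 NeoR/KanR gene driven by the AmpR (bla) promoter. In Saccharomyces cerevisiae it is maintained episomally by the 2μ origin and selected by tryptophan prototrophy through TRP1 under its own promoter. An f1 origin is also annotated, along with small backbone remnants (bom, rop, ble and poly(A) signal fragments) that have no evident function here.

The expression unit consists of the yeast ADH1 promoter driving the GAL4 DNA-binding domain, followed by a T7 promoter. Between these and the downstream T7 and ADH1 terminators sits a reverse-oriented lac promoter/operator–lacZα cassette. The record lists no insert and names X-Gal as a selectable marker, which fits the lacZα cassette serving as a blue/white screening placeholder that is lost when a coding sequence is cloned in its place to give a GAL4-DBD fusion. The record does not state the cloning sites or enzymes used. The resulting bait fusion would typically be paired with a GAL4 activation-domain prey plasmid to test protein–protein interactions by reporter activation in yeast. The T7 promoter could in principle allow in vitro transcription of the inserted sequence.
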