Addgene plasmid #105342: pJOG418
Purpose: (Empty Backbone) Yeast two hybrid
Depositing lab: Johannes Stuttmann. Depositing organization: Martin-Luther-Universitaet Halle-Wittenberg. Publication: Peripheral infrastructure vectors and an extended set of plant parts for the Modular Cloning system. Gantner J, Ordon J, Ilse T, Kretschmer C, Gruetzner R, Lofke C, Dagdas Y, Burstenbinder K, Marillonnet S, Stuttmann J. PLoS One. 2018 May 30;13(5):e0197185. doi: 10.1371/journal.pone.0197185. eCollection 2018. PubMed 29847550.
Backbone
  Vector backbone: pGBK (Clontech) derivative
  Vector type: Yeast Expression
  Selectable markers: TRP1 ; X-Gal
Growth in bacteria
  Bacterial resistance: Kanamycin, 50 μg/mL
  Growth temperature: 37°C
  Growth strain: DH5alpha
  Copy number: High Copy
Gene/Insert
  Gene/Insert name: None
Terms and licenses: Academic/Nonprofit Terms; Industry Terms: Not Available to Industry
How to cite: pJOG418 was a gift from Johannes Stuttmann (Addgene plasmid # 105342 ; http://n2t.net/addgene:105342 ; RRID:Addgene_105342)
